>Addgene plasmid #64849 | pcDNA3.1(+)-Cyto-CaNARi | depositor full sequence | sequence record 109388 | pcDNA3.1(+)-Cyto-CaNARi sequence 8408 bps
GACGGATCGGGAGATCTCCCGATCCCCTATGGTGCACTCTCAGTACAATCTGCTCTGATGCCGCATAGTT
AAGCCAGTATCTGCTCCCTGCTTGTGTGTTGGAGGTCGCTGAGTAGTGCGCGAGCAAAATTTAAGCTACA
ACAAGGCAAGGCTTGACCGACAATTGCATGAAGAATCTGCTTAGGGTTAGGCGTTTTGCGCTGCTTCGCG
ATGTACGGGCCAGATATACGCGTTGACATTGATTATTGACTAGTTATTAATAGTAATCAATTACGGGGTC
ATTAGTTCATAGCCCATATATGGAGTTCCGCGTTACATAACTTACGGTAAATGGCCCGCCTGGCTGACCG
CCCAACGACCCCCGCCCATTGACGTCAATAATGACGTATGTTCCCATAGTAACGCCAATAGGGACTTTCC
ATTGACGTCAATGGGTGGAGTATTTACGGTAAACTGCCCACTTGGCAGTACATCAAGTGTATCATATGCC
AAGTACGCCCCCTATTGACGTCAATGACGGTAAATGGCCCGCCTGGCATTATGCCCAGTACATGACCTTA
TGGGACTTTCCTACTTGGCAGTACATCTACGTATTAGTCATCGCTATTACCATGGTGATGCGGTTTTGGC
AGTACATCAATGGGCGTGGATAGCGGTTTGACTCACGGGGATTTCCAAGTCTCCACCCCATTGACGTCAA
TGGGAGTTTGTTTTGGCACCAAAATCAACGGGACTTTCCAAAATGTCGTAACAACTCCGCCCCATTGACG
CAAATGGGCGGTAGGCGTGTACGGTGGGAGGTCTATATAAGCAGAGCTCTCTGGCTAACTAGAGAACCCA
CTGCTTACTGGCTTATCGAAATTAATACGACTCACTATAGGGAGACCCAAGCTGGCTAGCGTTTAAACTT
AAGCTTGCCGCCACCATGGTGAGCAAGGGCGAGGAGCTGTTCACCGGGGTGGTGCCCATCCTGGTCGAGC
TGGACGGCGACGTAAACGGCCACAGGTTCAGCGTGTCCGGCGAGGGCGAGGGCGATGCCACCTACGGCAA
GCTGACCCTGAAGTTCATCTGCACCACCGGCAAGCTGCCCGTGCCCTGGCCCACCCTCGTGACCACCCTG
ACCTGGGGCGTGCAGTGCTTCGCCCGCTACCCCGACCACATGAAGCAGCACGACTTCTTCAAGTCCGCCA
TGCCCGAAGGCTACGTCCAGGAGCGTACCATCTTCTTCAAGGACGACGGCAACTACAAGACCCGCGCCGA
GGTGAAGTTCGAGGGCGACACCCTGGTGAACCGCATCGAGCTGAAGGGCATCGACTTCAAGGAGGACGGC
AACATCCTGGGGCACAAGCTGGAGTACAACGCCATCAGTGACAACGTCTATATCACCGCCGACAAGCAGA
AGAACGGCATCAAGGCCCACTTCAAGATCCGCCACAACATCGAGGACGGCAGCGTGCAGCTCGCCGACCA
CTACCAGCAGAACACCCCCATCGGCGACGGCCCCGTGCTGCTGCCCGACAACCACTACCTGAGCACCCAG
TCCGCCCTGAGCAAAGACCCCAACGAGAAGCGCGATCACATGGTCCTGCTGGAGTTCGTGACCGCCGCCG
GGATCACTCTCGGCATGGACGAGCTGTACAAGGGATCCATGTCCGAGCCCAAGGCAATTGATCCCAAGTT
GTCGACGACCGACAGGGTGGTGAAAGCTGTTCCATTTCCTCCAAGTCACCGGCTTACAGCAAAAGAAGTG
TTTGATAATGATGGAAAACCTCGTGTGGATATCTTAAAGGCGCATCTTATGAAGGAGGGAAGGCTGGAAG
AGAGTGTTGCATTGAGAATAATAACAGAGGGTGCATCAATTCTTCGACAGGAAAAAAATTTGCTGGATAT
TGATGCGCCAGTCACTGTTTGTGGGGACATTCATGGACAATTCTTTGATTTGATGAAGCTCTTTGAAGTC
GGGGGATCTCCTGCCAACACTCGCTACCTCTTCTTAGGGGACTATGTTGACAGAGGGTACTTCAGTATTG
AATGTGTGCTGTATTTGTGGGCCTTGAAAATTCTCTACCCCAAAACACTGTTTTTACTTCGTGGAAATCA
TGAATGTAGACATCTAACAGAGTATTTCACATTTAAACAAGAATGTAAAATAAAGTATTCAGAACGAGTA
TATGATGCCTGTATGGATGCCTTTGACTGCCTTCCCCTGGCTGCCCTGATGAACCAACAGTTCCTGTGTG
TGCATGGTGGTTTGTCTCCAGAGATTAACACTTTAGATGATATCAGAAAATTAGACCGATTCAAAGAACC
ACCTGCATATGGACCTATGTGTGATATCCTGTGGTCAGACCCCCTGGAAGATTTTGGAAATGAGAAGACT
CAGGAACATTTCACTCACAACACAGTCAGGGGGTGTTCATACTTCTACAGTTACCCGGCTGTATGTGAAT
TCTTACAGCACAATAACTTGTTATCTATACTCCGAGCCCACGAAGCCCAAGATGCAGGGTACCGCATGTA
CAGGAAAAGCCAAACAACAGGCTTCCCTTCTCTAATTACAATTTTTTCAGCACCAAATTACTTAGATGTA
TACAATAACAAAGCTGCAGTATTGAAGTATGAGAACAATGTTATGAATATCAGGCAATTCAACTGTTCTC
CTCATCCATACTGGCTTCCAAATTTCATGGATGTTTTTACTTGGTCCCTTCCATTTGTTGGGGAAAAAGT
GACTGAGATGCTGGTAAATGTCCTCAACATCTGCTCAGATGATGAACTAGGGTCAGAAGAAGATGGATTT
GATGGTGCAACAGCTGCAGCCCGGAAAGAGGTGATAAGGAACAAGATCCGAGCAATAGGCAAAATGGCCA
GAGTGTTCTCAGTGCTCAGAGAAGAGAGTGAGAGTGTGCTGACGCTGAAAGGCTTGACCCCAACTGGCAT
GCTCCCCAGCGGAGTACTTTCTGGAGGGAAGCAAACCCTGCAAAGCGCTACTGTTGAGGCTATTGAGGCT
GATGAAGCTATCAAAGGATTTTCACCACAACATAAGATCACTAGCTTCGAGGAAGCCAAGGGCTTAGACC
GAATTAATGAGAGGATGCCGCCTCGCAGAGATGCCATGCCCTCTGACGCCAACCTTAACTCCATCAACAA
GGCTCTCACCTCAGAGACTAACGGCACGGACAGCAATGGCAGTAATAGCAGCAATATTCAGCTCGAGATG
GTGAGCAAGGGCGAGGAGCTGTTCACCGGGGTGGTGCCCATCCTGGTCGAGCTGGACGGCGACGTAAACG
GCCACAAGTTCAGCGTGTCCGGTGAGGGCGAGGGCGATGCCACCTACGGCAAGCTGACCCTGAAGCTGAT
CTGCACCACCGGCAAGCTGCCCGTGCCCTGGCCCACCCTCGTGACCACCCTGGGCTACGGCCTGCAGTGC
TTCGCCCGCTACCCCGACCACATGAAGCAGCACGACTTCTTCAAGTCCGCCATGCCCGAAGGCTACGTCC
AGGAGCGCACCATCTTCTTCAAGGACGACGGCAACTACAAGACCCGCGCCGAGGTGAAGTTCGAGGGCGA
CACCCTGGTGAACCGCATCGAGCTGAAGGGCATCGACTTCAAGGAGGACGGCAACATCCTGGGGCACAAG
CTGGAGTACAACTACAACAGCCACAACGTCTATATCACCGCCGACAAGCAGAAGAACGGCATCAAGGCCA
ACTTTAAGATCCGCCACAACATCGAGGACGGCGGCGTGCAGCTCGCCGACCACTACCAGCAGAACACCCC
CATCGGCGACGGCCCCGTGCTGCTGCCCGACAACCACTACCTGAGCTACCAGTCCAAGCTGAGCAAAGAC
CCCAACGAGAAGCGCGATCACATGGTCCTGCTGGAGTTCGTGACCGCCGCCGGGATCACTCTCGGCATGG
ACGAGCTGTACAAGGAATTCCTGCCCCCCCTGGAGCGCCTGACCCTGTAATCTAGAGGGCCCGTTTAAAC
CCGCTGATCAGCCTCGACTGTGCCTTCTAGTTGCCAGCCATCTGTTGTTTGCCCCTCCCCCGTGCCTTCC
TTGACCCTGGAAGGTGCCACTCCCACTGTCCTTTCCTAATAAAATGAGGAAATTGCATCGCATTGTCTGA
GTAGGTGTCATTCTATTCTGGGGGGTGGGGTGGGGCAGGACAGCAAGGGGGAGGATTGGGAAGACAATAG
CAGGCATGCTGGGGATGCGGTGGGCTCTATGGCTTCTGAGGCGGAAAGAACCAGCTGGGGCTCTAGGGGG
TATCCCC
[124 nt withheld, positions 4278-4401]
C
[91 nt withheld, positions 4403-4493]
A
[49 nt withheld, positions 4495-4543]
CCTTTGACGTTGGAGTCCACGTTCTTT
[37 nt withheld, positions 4571-4607]
ACCCTATCTCGGTCTATTCTTTTGATTTATAAGGGATTTTGCCGATTTCGGCCTATTGGTTAAAAAATGA
GCTGATTTAACAAAAATTTAACGCGAATTAATTCTGTGGAATGTGTGTCAGTTAGGGTGTGGAAAGTCCC
CAGGCTCCCCAGCAGGCAGAAGTATGCAAAGCATGCATCTCAATTAGTCAGCAACCAGGTGTGGAAAGTC
CCCAGGCTCCCCAGCAGGCAGAAGTATGCAAAGCATGCATCTCAATTAGTCAGCAACCATAGTCCCGCCC
CTAACTCCGCCCATCCCGCCCCTAACTCCGCCCAGTTCCGCCCATTCTCCGCCCCATGGCTGACTAATTT
TTTTTATTTATGCAGAGGCCGAGGCCGCCTCTGCCTCTGAGCTATTCCAGAAGTAGTGAGGAGGCTTTTT
TGGAGGCCTAGGCTTTTGCAAAAAGCTCCCGGGAGCTTGTATATCCATTTTCGGATCTGATCAAGAGACA
GGATGAGGATCGTTTCGCATGATTGAACAAGATGGATTGCACGCAGGTTCTCCGGCCGCTTGGGTGGAGA
GGCTATTCGGCTATGACTGGGCACAACAGACAATCGGCTGCTCTGATGCCGCCGTGTTCCGGCTGTCAGC
GCAGGGGCGCCCGGTTCTTTTTGTCAAGACCGACCTGTCCGGTGCCCTGAATGAACTGCAGGACGAGGCA
GCGCGGCTATCGTGGCTGGCCACGACGGGCGTTCCTTGCGCAGCTGTGCTCGACGTTGTCACTGAAGCGG
GAAGGGACTGGCTGCTATTGGGCGAAGTGCCGGGGCAGGATCTCCTGTCATCTCACCTTGCTCCTGCCGA
GAAAGTATCCATCATGGCTGATGCAATGCGGCGGCTGCATACGCTTGATCCGGCTACCTGCCCATTCGAC
CACCAAGCGAAACATCGCATCGAGCGAGCACGTACTCGGATGGAAGCCGGTCTTGTCGATCAGGATGATC
TGGACGAAGAGCATCAGGGGCTCGCGCCAGCCGAACTGTTCGCCAGGCTCAAGGCGCGCATGCCCGACGG
CGAGGATCTCGTCGTGACCCATGGCGATGCCTGCTTGCCGAATATCATGGTGGAAAATGGCCGCTTTTCT
GGATTCATCGACTGTGGCCGGCTGGGTGTGGCGGACCGCTATCAGGACATAGCGTTGGCTACCCGTGATA
TTGCTGAAGAGCTTGGCGGCGAATGGGCTGACCGCTTCCTCGTGCTTTACGGTATCGCCGCTCCCGATTC
GCAGCGCATCGCCTTCTATCGCCTTCTTGACGAGTTCTTCTGAGCGGGACTCTGGGGTTCGAAATGACCG
ACCAAGCGACGCCCAACCTGCCATCACGAGATTTCGATTCCACCGCCGCCTTCTATGAAAGGTTGGGCTT
CGGAATCGTTTTCCGGGACGCCGGCTGGATGATCCTCCAGCGCGGGGATCTCATGCTGGAGTTCTTCGCC
CACCCCAACTTGTTTATTGCAGCTTATAATGGTTACAAATAAAGCAATAGCATCACAAATTTCACAAATA
AAGCATTTTTTTCACTGCATTCTAGTTGTGGTTTGTCCAAACTCATCAATGTATCTTATCATGTCTGTAT
ACCGTCGACCTCTAGCTAGAGCTTGGCGTAATCATGGTCATAGCTGTTTCCTGTGTGAAATTGTTATCCG
CTCACAATTCCACACAACATACGAGCCGGAAGCATAAAGTGTAAAGCCTGGGGTGCCTAATGAGTGAGCT
AACTCACATTAATTGCGTTGCGCTCACTGCCCGCTTTCCAGTCGGGAAACCTGTCGTGCCAGCTGCATTA
ATGAATCGGCCAACGCGCGGGGAGAGGCGGTTTGCGTATTGGGCGCTCTTCCGCTTCCTCGCTCACTGAC
TCGCTGCGCTCGGTCGTTCGGCTGCGGCGAGCGGTATCAGCTCACTCAAAGGCGGTAATACGGTTATCCA
CAGAATCAGGGGATAACGCAGGAAAGAACATGTGAGCAAAAGGCCAGCAAAAGGCCAGGAACCGTAAAAA
GGCCGCGTTGCTGGCGTTTTTCCATAGGCTCCGCCCCCCTGACGAGCATCACAAAAATCGACGCTCAAGT
CAGAGGTGGCGAAACCCGACAGGACTATAAAGATACCAGGCGTTTCCCCCTGGAAGCTCCCTCGTGCGCT
CTCCTGTTCCGACCCTGCCGCTTACCGGATACCTGTCCGCCTTTCTCCCTTCGGGAAGCGTGGCGCTTTC
TCATAGCTCACGCTGTAGGTATCTCAGTTCGGTGTAGGTCGTTCGCTCCAAGCTGGGCTGTGTGCACGAA
CCCCCCGTTCAGCCCGACCGCTGCGCCTTATCCGGTAACTATCGTCTTGAGTCCAACCCGGTAAGACACG
ACTTATCGCCACTGGCAGCAGCCACTGGTAACAGGATTAGCAGAGCGAGGTATGTAGGCGGTGCTACAGA
GTTCTTGAAGTGGTGGCCTAACTACGGCTACACTAGAAGAACAGTATTTGGTATCTGCGCTCTGCTGAAG
CCAGTTACCTTCGGAAAAAGAGTTGGTAGCTCTTGATCCGGCAAACAAACCACCGCTGGTAGCGGTTTTT
TTGTTTGCAAGCAGCAGATTACGCGCAGAAAAAAAGGATCTCAAGAAGATCCTTTGATCTTTTCTACGGG
GTCTGACGCTCAGTGGAACGAAAACTCACGTTAAGGGATTTTGGTCATGAGATTATCAAAAAGGATCTTC
ACCTAGATCCTTTTAAATTAAAAATGAAGTTTTAAATCAATCTAAAGTATATATGAGTAAACTTGGTCTG
ACAGTTACCAATGCTTAATCAGTGAGGCACCTATCTCAGCGATCTGTCTATTTCGTTCATCCATAGTTGC
CTGACTCCCCGTCGTGTAGATAACTACGATACGGGAGGGCTTACCATCTGGCCCCAGTGCTGCAATGATA
CCGCGAGACCCACGCTCACCGGCTCCAGATTTATCAGCAATAAACCAGCCAGCCGGAAGGGCCGAGCGCA
GAAGTGGTCCTGCAACTTTATCCGCCTCCATCCAGTCTATTAATTGTTGCCGGGAAGCTAGAGTAAGTAG
TTCGCCAGTTAATAGTTTGCGCAACGTTGTTGCCATTGCTACAGGCATCGTGGTGTCACGCTCGTCGTTT
GGTATGGCTTCATTCAGCTCCGGTTCCCAACGATCAAGGCGAGTTACATGATCCCCCATGTTGTGCAAAA
AAGCGGTTAGCTCCTTCGGTCCTCCGATCGTTGTCAGAAGTAAGTTGGCCGCAGTGTTATCACTCATGGT
TATGGCAGCACTGCATAATTCTCTTACTGTCATGCCATCCGTAAGATGCTTTTCTGTGACTGGTGAGTAC
TCAACCAAGTCATTCTGAGAATAGTGTATGCGGCGACCGAGTTGCTCTTGCCCGGCGTCAATACGGGATA
ATACCGCGCCACATAGCAGAACTTTAAAAGTGCTCATCATTGGAAAACGTTCTTCGGGGCGAAAACTCTC
AAGGATCTTACCGCTGTTGAGATCCAGTTCGATGTAACCCACTCGTGCACCCAACTGATCTTCAGCATCT
TTTACTTTCACCAGCGTTTCTGGGTGAGCAAAAACAGGAAGGCAAAATGCCGCAAAAAAGGGAATAAGGG
CGACACGGAAATGTTGAATACTCATACTCTTCCTTTTTCAATATTATTGAAGCATTTATCAGGGTTATTG
TCTCATGAGCGGATACATATTTGAATGTATTTAGAAAAATAAACAAATAGGGGTTCCGCGCACATTTCCC
CGAAAAGTGCCACCTGACGTC
Features (pLannotate 1.2.2; 23 found; start..end, strand, type, name):
     28..80      -  misc_feature   bom (fragment): basis of mobility region from pBR322
    235..614     +  enhancer       CMV enhancer: human cytomegalovirus immediate early enhancer
    615..818     +  promoter       CMV promoter: human cytomegalovirus (CMV) immediate early promoter
    814..847     +  LTR            5' LTR (truncated) (fragment): truncated 5' long terminal repeat (LTR) from HIV-1
    863..881     +  promoter       T7 promoter: promoter for bacteriophage T7 RNA polymerase
    926..1642    +  CDS            Cerulean: Cerulean is a basic (constitutively fluorescent) cyan fluorescent protein published in 2004, derived from Aequorea victoria. It has low acid sensitivity.
   1649..3211    +  CDS            PPP3CA: PP2BA_HUMAN - Also known as CALNA, CNA. Experimental evidence at protein level: Swiss-Prot protein existence level 1. Calcium-dependent, calmodulin-stimulated protein phosphatase which plays an essential role in the transduction of intracellular Ca(2+)-mediated signals (PubMed:15671020, PubMed:18838687, PubMed:19154138, PubMed:23468591). Many of the substrates contain a PxIxIT motif and/or a LxVP motif (PubMed:17498738, PubMed:17502104, PubMed:23468591, PubMed:27974827, PubMed:22343722). In response to increased Ca(2+) levels, dephosphorylates and activates phosphatase SSH1 which results in co
   3218..3934    +  CDS            mVenus: mVenus is a basic (constitutively fluorescent) yellow fluorescent protein published in 2006, derived from Aequorea victoria. It is reported to be a rapidly-maturing monomer with moderate acid sensitivity.
   3941..3967    +  CDS            NES: nuclear export signal from the HIV Rev protein (Fischer et al., 1995)
   4008..4232    +  polyA_signal   bGH poly(A) signal: bovine growth hormone polyadenylation signal
   4236..4257    +  promoter       SV40 promoter (fragment): SV40 enhancer and early promoter
   4278..4706    +  rep_origin     f1 ori (sequence partly withheld): f1 bacteriophage origin of replication; arrow indicates direction of (+) strand synthesis
   4720..5049    +  promoter       SV40 promoter: SV40 enhancer and early promoter
   5116..5907    +  CDS            neo: KKA2_KLEPN - Also known as kan, nptII. Experimental evidence at protein level: Swiss-Prot protein existence level 1. Resistance to kanamycin, neomycin, paromomycin, ribostamycin, butirosin and gentamicin B. From Klebsiella pneumoniae.
   5931..6089    +  CDS            ble (fragment): BLE_KLEPN - Experimental evidence at protein level: Swiss-Prot protein existence level 1. Binding protein with a strong affinity to the bleomycin family of antibiotics. Binds to CL990; an antimitotic-antibiotic compound. From Klebsiella pneumoniae.
   6084..6205    +  polyA_signal   SV40 poly(A) signal: SV40 polyadenylation signal
   6278..6294    -  protein_bind   lac operator: The lac repressor binds to the lac operator to inhibit transcription in E. coli. This inhibition can be relieved by adding lactose or isopropyl-β-D-thiogalactopyranoside (IPTG). lac repressor encoded by lacI
   6302..6332    -  promoter       lac promoter: promoter for the E. coli lac operon
   6347..6368    -  protein_bind   CAP binding site: CAP binding activates transcription in the presence of cAMP. E. coli catabolite activator protein
   6381..6473    -  CDS            lacI (fragment): lac repressor; lacI; The lac repressor binds to the lac operator to inhibit transcription in E. coli. This inhibition can be relieved by adding lactose or isopropyl-β-D-thiogalactopyranoside (IPTG).
   6656..7241    -  rep_origin     ori: high-copy-number ColE1/pMB1/pBR322/pUC origin of replication
   7412..8272    -  CDS            AmpR: β-lactamase; bla; confers resistance to ampicillin, carbenicillin, and related antibiotics
   8273..8377    -  promoter       AmpR promoter: bla
