[The description below was written by a language model from this plasmid's Addgene catalogue record and pLannotate feature annotations shown in this document.]
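Description:
pcDNA3.1(+)-Cyto-CaNARi is a mammalian expression plasmid built on the Invitrogen pcDNA3.1(+) backbone that encodes a cytosol-targeted, genetically encoded FRET biosensor for monitoring activation of the Ca2+/calmodulin-dependent phosphatase calcineurin (CaN). The plasmid (about 8.4 kb) is maintained at high copy in E. coli through a ColE1/pUC-type origin and selected with ampicillin via the β-lactamase gene. An f1 origin is also present. For mammalian cells, an SV40 early promoter drives the neomycin phosphotransferase gene followed by an SV40 polyadenylation signal, allowing G418 selection of stable transfectants. Small annotated fragments such as bom, lac promoter/operator, lacI, ble and a short HIV-1 LTR match appear to be backbone remnants or incidental hits rather than functional parts.

The roughly 3 kb sensor cassette sits between the HindIII and XbaI sites, under the human CMV immediate-early enhancer/promoter and upstream of the bovine growth hormone polyadenylation signal. A T7 promoter lies just upstream of the insert. The open reading frame fuses the cyan fluorescent protein Cerulean at the N terminus to human calcineurin catalytic subunit A alpha (PPP3CA), followed by the yellow fluorescent protein Venus (annotated as mVenus) and a C-terminal nuclear export signal annotated as the HIV Rev NES. Placing calcineurin between a cyan donor and a yellow acceptor means that conformational changes accompanying its activation should alter energy transfer between the two fluorophores, giving a ratiometric optical readout, while the NES restricts the probe to the cytosol. The construct is intended for live-cell imaging of compartment-specific calcineurin activation in response to Ca2+ signals in transfected mammalian cells.
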