Addgene plasmid #64849: pcDNA3.1(+)-Cyto-CaNARi
Purpose: Cytosol-targeted FRET biosensor for monitoring calcineurin (CaN) activation.
Depositing lab: Jin Zhang. Depositing organization: Johns Hopkins University and School of Medicine. Publication: Calmodulin-controlled spatial decoding of oscillatory Ca2+ signals by calcineurin. Mehta S, Aye-Han NN, Ganesan A, Oldach L, Gorshkov K, Zhang J. eLife. 2014 Jul 23;3:e03765. doi: 10.7554/eLife.03765. PubMed 25056880.
Backbone
  Vector backbone: pcDNA3.1+
  Backbone manufacturer: Invitrogen
  Backbone size w/o insert (bp): 5428
  Total vector size (bp): 8408
  Vector type: Mammalian Expression
  Selectable markers: Neomycin (select with G418)
Growth in bacteria
  Bacterial resistance: Ampicillin, 100 μg/mL
  Growth temperature: 37°C
  Growth strain: DH5alpha
  Copy number: High Copy
Gene/Insert
  Gene/Insert name: CaNARi
  Species: H. sapiens (human), Synthetic
  Insert size (bp): 3045
  Promoter: CMV
  Tag / fusion protein: Cerulean (N terminal on insert); Venus (C terminal on insert); Nuclear export signal (NES) (C terminal on insert)
  Cloning method: Restriction Enzyme; 5′ cloning site HindIII (not destroyed); 3′ cloning site XbaI (not destroyed)
  Sequencing primers: 5′ T7 forward; 3′ BGH reverse
Terms and licenses: Academic/Nonprofit Terms; Industry Terms: Not Available to Industry
How to cite: pcDNA3.1(+)-Cyto-CaNARi was a gift from Jin Zhang (Addgene plasmid # 64849 ; http://n2t.net/addgene:64849 ; RRID:Addgene_64849)
