>Addgene plasmid #64849 | pcDNA3.1(+)-Cyto-CaNARi | addgene partial sequence | sequence record 111782 | CMV-F 5'-CGCAAATGGGCGGTAGGCGTG-3'
ACTAGAGAACCCACTGCTTACTGGCTTATCGAAATTAATACGACTCACTATAGGGAGACCCAAGCTGGCT
AGCGTTTAAACTTAAGCTTGCCGCCACCATGGTGAGCAAGGGCGAGGAGCTGTTCACCGGGGTGGTGCCC
ATCCTGGTCGAGCTGGACGGCGACGTAAACGGCCACAGGTTCAGCGTGTCCGGCGAGGGCGAGGGCGATG
CCACCTACGGCAAGCTGACCCTGAAGTTCATCTGCACCACCGGCAAGCTGCCCGTGCCCTGGCCCACCCT
CGTGACCACCCTGACCTGGGGCGTGCAGTGCTTCGCCCGCTACCCCGACCACATGAAGCAGCACGACTTC
TTCAAGTCCGCCATGCCCGAAGGCTACGTCCAGGAGCGTACCATCTTCTTCAAGGACGACGGCAACTACA
AGACCCGCGCCGAGGTGAAGTTCGAGGGCGACACCCTGGTGAACCGCATCGAGCTGAAGGGCATCGACTT
CAAGGAGGACGGCAACATCCTGGGGCACAAGCTGGAGTACAACGCCATCAGTGACAACGTCTATATCACC
GCCGACAAGCAGAAGAACGGCATCAAGGCCCACTTCAAGATCCGCCACAACATCGAGGACGGCAGCGTGC
AGCTCGCCGACCACTACCAGCAGAACACCCCCATCGGCGACGGCCCCGTGCTGCTGCCCGACAACCACTA
CCTGAGCACCCAGTCCGCCCTGAGCAAAGACCCCAACGAGAAGCGCGATCACATGGTCCTGCTGGAGTTC
GTGACCGCCGCCGGGATCACTCTCGGCATGGACGAGCTGTACAAGGGATCCATGTCC
