>Addgene plasmid #64849 | pcDNA3.1(+)-Cyto-CaNARi | addgene partial sequence | sequence record 112470 | BGH-rev 5'-TAGAAGGCACAGTCGAGG-3'
CAGGAATTCCTTGTACAGCTCGTCCATGCCGAGAGTGATCCCGGCGGCGGTCACGAACTCCAGCAGGACC
ATGTGATCGCGCTTCTCGTTGGGGTCTTTGCTCAGCTTGGACTGGTAGCTCAGGTAGTGGTTGTCGGGCA
GCAGCACGGGGCCGTCGCCGATGGGGGTGTTCTGCTGGTAGTGGTCGGCGAGCTGCACGCCGCCGTCCTC
GATGTTGTGGCGGATCTTGAAGTTGGCCTTGATGCCGTTCTTCTGCTTGTCGGCGGTGATATAGACGTTG
TGGCTGTTGTAGTTGTACTCCAGCTTGTGCCCCAGGATGTTGCCGTCCTCCTTGAAGTCGATGCCCTTCA
GCTCGATGCGGTTCACCAGGGTGTCGCCCTCGAACTTCACCTCGGCGCGGGTCTTGTAGTTGCCGTCGTC
CTTGAAGAAGATGGTGCGCTCCTGGACGTAGCCTTCGGGCATGGCGGACTTGAAGAAGTCGTGCTGCTTC
ATGTGGTCGGGGTAGCGGGCGAAGCACTGCAGGCCGTAGCCCAGGGTGGTCACGAGGGTGGGCCAGGGCA
CGGGCAGCTTGCCGGTGGTGCAGATCAGCTTCAGGGTCAGCTTGCCGTAGGTGGCATCGCCCTCGCCCTC
GCCGGACACGCTGAACTTGTGGCCGTTTACGTCGCCGTCCAGCTCGACCAGGATGGGCACCACCCCGGTG
AACAGCTCCTCGCCCTTGCTCACCATCTCGAGCTGAATATTGCTGCTATTACTGCCATTGCTGTCCGTGC
CGTTAGTCTCTGAGGTGAGAG
