>Addgene plasmid #64849 | pcDNA3.1(+)-Cyto-CaNARi | addgene partial sequence | sequence record 114504 | mVenus-R 5'-cgaagcactgcaggccgtagc-3'
CAGCTTGCCGGTGGTGCAGATCAGCTTCAGGGTCAGCTTGCCGTAGGTGGCATCGCCCTCGCCCTCGCCG
GACACGCTGAACTTGTGGCCGTTTACGTCGCCGTCCAGCTCGACCAGGATGGGCACCACCCCGGTGAACA
GCTCCTCGCCCTTGCTCACCATCTCGAGCTGAATATTGCTGCTATTACTGCCATTGCTGTCCGTGCCGTT
AGTCTCTGAGGTGAGAGCCTTGTTGATGGAGTTAAGGTTGGCGTCAGAGGGCATGGCATCTCTGCGAGGC
GGCATCCTCTCATTAATTCGGTCTAAGCCCTTGGCTTCCTCGAAGCTAGTGATCTTATGTTGTGGTGAAA
ATCCTTTGATAGCTTCATCAGCCTCAATAGCCTCAACAGTAGCGCTTTGCAGGGTTTGCTTCCCTCCAGA
AAGTACTCCGCTGGGGAGCATGCCAGTTGGGGTCAAGCCTTTCAGCGTCAGCACACTCTCACTCTCTTCT
CTGAGCACTGAGAACACTCTGGCCATTTTGCCTATTGCTCGGATCTTGTTCCTTATCACCTCTTTCCGGG
CTGCAGCTGTTGCACCATCAAATCCATCTTCTTCTGACCCTAGTTCATCATCTGAGCAGATGTTGAGGAC
ATTTACCAGCATCTCAGTCACTTTTTCCCCAACAAATGGAAGGGACCAAGTAAAAACATCCATGAAATTT
GGAAGCCAGTATGGATGAGGAGAACAGTTGAATTGCCTGATATTCATAACATTGTTCTCATACTTCAATA
CTGCAGC
