>Addgene plasmid #64849 | pcDNA3.1(+)-Cyto-CaNARi | addgene partial sequence | sequence record 116050 | CNA-R 5'-gcaggtggttctttgaatcg-3'
GGAACTGTTGGTTCATCAGGGCAGCCAGGGGAAGGCAGTCAAAGGCATCCATACAGGCATCATATACGCG
TTCTGAATACTTTATTTTACATTCTTGTTTAAATGTGAAATACTCTGTTAGATGTCTACATTCATGATTT
CCACGAAGTAAAAACAGTGTTTTGGGGTAGAGAATTTTCAAGGCCCACAAATACAGCACACATTCAATAC
TGAAGTACCCTCTGTCAACATAGTCCCCTAAGAAGAGGTAGCGAGTGTTGGCAGGAGATCCCCCGACTTC
AAAGAGCTTCATCAAATCAAAGAATTGTCCATGAATGTCCCCACAAACAGTGACTGGCGCATCAATATCC
AGCAAATTTTTTTCCTGTCGAAGAATTGATGCACCCTCTGTTATTATTCTCAATGCAACACTCTCTTCCA
GCCTTCCCTCCTTCATAAGATGCGCCTTTAAGATATCCACACGAGGTTTTCCATCATTATCAAACACTTC
TTTTGCTGTAAGCCGGTGACTTGGAGGAAATGGAACAGCTTTCACCACCCTGTCGGTCGTCGACAACTTG
GGATCAATTGCCTTGGGCTCGGACATGGATCCCTTGTACAGCTCGTCCATGCCGAGAGTGATCCCGGCGG
CGGTCACGAACTCCAGCAGGACCATGTGATCGCGCTTCTCGTTGGGGTC
